Addgene plasmid #42281: pRK5-mWnt6
Depositing lab: Chris Garcia & Jeremy Nathans. Depositing organization: Johns Hopkins University and School of Medicine. Publication: Frizzled 2 and frizzled 7 function redundantly in convergent extension and closure of the ventricular septum and palate: evidence for a network of interacting genes. Yu H, Ye X, Guo N, Nathans J. Development. 2012 Dec 1;139(23):4383-94. doi: 10.1242/dev.083352. Epub 2012 Oct 24. PubMed 23095888.
Backbone
  Vector backbone: pRK5
  Vector type: Mammalian Expression
Growth in bacteria
  Bacterial resistance: Ampicillin, 100 μg/mL
  Growth temperature: 37°C
  Growth strain: DH5alpha
  Copy number: Unknown
Gene/Insert
  Gene/Insert name: Wnt6
  Species: M. musculus (mouse)
  Entrez Gene: Wnt6 (a.k.a. AA409270, Wnt-6)
  Cloning method: Unknown
  Sequencing primers: 5′ SP6; 3′ SV40pA-R
Terms and licenses: Academic/Nonprofit Terms; Industry Terms: Not Available to Industry
How to cite: pRK5-mWnt6 was a gift from Chris Garcia & Jeremy Nathans (Addgene plasmid # 42281 ; http://n2t.net/addgene:42281 ; RRID:Addgene_42281)
