[The description below was written by a language model from this plasmid's Addgene catalogue record.]
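Description:
pRK5-mWnt6 is a mammalian expression plasmid built on the pRK5 backbone and carrying the mouse (Mus musculus) Wnt6 coding sequence as its insert. It is propagated in E. coli under ampicillin selection; the copy number and the cloning method used to insert the gene are listed as unknown. No feature table accompanies the record, so the promoter, origin of replication and other regulatory elements are not explicitly stated. pRK5 vectors generally drive inserts from a CMV immediate-early promoter. The listed sequencing primers, an SP6 primer on the 5′ side and an SV40 polyadenylation signal reverse primer on the 3′ side, indicate that the insert lies between an SP6 promoter site and an SV40 poly(A) signal. This fits a conventional cassette for transient expression in transfected mammalian cells. No epitope tags, fusion partners, reporters or mammalian selection markers are recorded, and the record does not say whether the insert is the full-length open reading frame or carries any mutations.

Wnt6 encodes a member of the Wnt family of secreted, lipid-modified signalling glycoproteins that act as ligands for Frizzled receptors. The plasmid is associated with a study of the redundant roles of Frizzled 2 and Frizzled 7 in convergent extension and in closure of the ventricular septum and palate in mouse. This suggests it served as one of a set of Wnt ligand expression constructs for testing Wnt–Frizzled signalling in cultured cells, although the record does not describe the specific assays. More generally, it is suited to expressing mouse Wnt6 in mammalian cells for studies of Wnt ligand activity and receptor specificity.
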