>Addgene plasmid #42281 | pRK5-mWnt6 | addgene partial sequence | sequence record 59604 | SV40pA-R 5'-GAAATTTGTGATGCTATTGC-3'
TGGGCCATGGCGGCCAAGCTCGGGCCCCCCCTCGAGGTCGACTCAGAGGCACAGGCTGAGTTCCTTGCGC
ACCCGGCAGCGGTGGCATTGCACCACGCAGCACCAGTGGAAGCGGCACAGACAGTTCTCCTCGAGCTGTA
CGCTCTCCTGGCGGTGCCCGCGACCGCAGCACAACAGGTCGCAGCCGCTGAGGTCCGGGGCACTGCTGTT
GCAGGCGCGTCCGCGCGTGCCCGGCGAACCCGTGCGCCGGTTAGGGGCGCAGAAGTCGGGTGAATCGGCT
GCGTAGAGGAGATCCGCTCGTCCGGGAGGCTTGAGTGTGCGGACCGCAGGCAGCAGAGCTTTGCCGTCGT
TGGTGCCCATGACGCGCGAGGCGCCGTGGAAGCGCTCCAGCAGCCGTGCGCCCACCTCGCGGAACGGAGG
CAGCTTCTGCCAGCAGGTGCGCAGAGCGCAGGAACCCGAAAGCCCATGGCACTTACACTCGGTGCGCGTG
TGACTCCGCACCGCCAGCCTGCCCGCCTCGTTGTTGTGCAGTTGCACCAATGCACGGATATCTCCACGGC
CCCGCTTGTGCTGCGCATCCATAAAGAGTCTTGACTTCTCATCCCCGAA
